Addgene plasmid #223756: pETDuet1_BCL2L13(1-465aa)-THROMBIN-GST (I224A/L227A/W276A/I279A/I307A/V310A; deltaLIR1+3+4)
Purpose: Expression of recombinant protein for purification
Depositing lab: Sascha Martens. Depositing organization: University of Vienna. Publication: Reconstitution of BNIP3/NIX-mitophagy initiation reveals hierarchical flexibility of the autophagy machinery. Adriaenssens E, Schaar S, Cook ASI, Stuke JFM, Sawa-Makarska J, Nguyen TN, Ren X, Schuschnig M, Romanov J, Khuu G, Uoselis L, Lazarou M, Hummer G, Hurley JH, Martens S. Nat Cell Biol. 2025 Jul 25. doi: 10.1038/s41556-025-01712-y. PubMed 40715440.
Backbone
  Vector backbone: pET-Duet
  Vector type: Bacterial Expression
Growth in bacteria
  Bacterial resistance: Ampicillin, 100 μg/mL
  Growth temperature: 37°C
  Growth strain: DH5alpha
  Copy number: Unknown
Gene/Insert
  Gene/Insert name: BCL2L13 soluble part
  Species: H. sapiens (human)
  Mutation: expresses aa 1-465, with I224A/L227A/W276A/I279A/I307A/V310A; deletion of LIR1+3+4
  Entrez Gene: BCL2L13 (a.k.a. BCL-RAMBO, Bcl2-L-13, MIL1)
  Tag / fusion protein: Thrombin cleavage-GST (C terminal on insert)
  Cloning method: Gibson Cloning
Terms and licenses: Academic/Nonprofit Terms; Industry Terms: Not Available to Industry
Depositor comments: Internal #: SMc2165 . Please visit https://doi.org/10.1101/2024.08.28.609967 for bioRxiv preprint.
How to cite: pETDuet1_BCL2L13(1-465aa)-THROMBIN-GST (I224A/L227A/W276A/I279A/I307A/V310A; deltaLIR1+3+4) was a gift from Sascha Martens (Addgene plasmid # 223756 ; http://n2t.net/addgene:223756 ; RRID:Addgene_223756)
