[The description below was written by a language model from this plasmid's Addgene catalogue record and pLannotate feature annotations shown in this document.]
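Description:
pETDuet1_BCL2L13(1-465aa)-THROMBIN-GST (deltaLIR1+3+4) is a 7.4 kb bacterial expression plasmid built on the pET-Duet backbone for producing recombinant human BCL2L13 in E. coli for purification. It is maintained through a ColE1/pBR322-type origin accompanied by the bom region and the rop gene, which normally holds copy number down (the catalogue lists copy number as unknown), and it is selected with ampicillin via the β-lactamase gene. An f1 origin is also present, along with short tetracycline-resistance fragments that are backbone remnants rather than a functional marker. The plasmid carries its own lacI gene and promoter, supplying the lac repressor.

As expected for a Duet vector, the annotation shows two T7 promoter/lac operator units. The first, spanning the sequence origin, is followed by a T7 gene 10 ribosome binding site but has no annotated coding sequence downstream, so it appears unoccupied. The insert, introduced by Gibson cloning, sits behind the second T7 promoter/lac operator and ends at the T7 terminator. It encodes the soluble part of BCL2L13 (residues 1–465), fused at its C terminus through a thrombin cleavage site to Schistosoma japonicum GST. This allows glutathione affinity capture and, where desired, proteolytic removal of the tag. S-Tag and other small tag fragments annotated after GST are vector-derived, and the record does not indicate whether they are translated. Transcription requires T7 RNA polymerase from a suitable host and is IPTG-inducible.

The insert carries six alanine substitutions (I224A/L227A, W276A/I279A, I307A/V310A), which the depositor describes as deleting LIR1, LIR3 and LIR4. LIRs are LC3-interacting regions, motifs that bind ATG8-family proteins. The associated publication concerns the reconstitution of mitophagy initiation, so this protein plausibly serves as a LIR-deficient comparison to wild-type BCL2L13.
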