Features (pLannotate 1.2.2; 22 found; start..end, strand, type, name):
      3..27      +  protein_bind   lac operator: The lac repressor binds to the lac operator to inhibit transcription in E. coli. This inhibition can be relieved by adding lactose or isopropyl-β-D-thiogalactopyranoside (IPTG). lac repressor encoded by lacI
     42..64      +  RBS            RBS: efficient ribosome binding site from bacteriophage T7 gene 10 (Olins and Rangwala, 1989)
    214..232     +  promoter       T7 promoter: promoter for bacteriophage T7 RNA polymerase
    233..257     +  protein_bind   lac operator: The lac repressor binds to the lac operator to inhibit transcription in E. coli. This inhibition can be relieved by adding lactose or isopropyl-β-D-thiogalactopyranoside (IPTG). lac repressor encoded by lacI
    300..1697    +  CDS            BCL2L13: B2L13_HUMAN - Also known as MIL1. Experimental evidence at protein level: Swiss-Prot protein existence level 1. May promote the activation of caspase-3 and apoptosis. From Homo sapiens (Human).
   1722..2374    +  CDS            GST (fragment): glutathione S-transferase from Schistosoma japonicum
   2388..2429    +  CDS            S-Tag (fragment): affinity and epitope tag derived from pancreatic ribonuclease A
   2459..2476    +  CDS            SET1 (fragment): solubility-enhancement tag derived from T7 phage gene 10B
   2484..2531    +  terminator     T7 terminator: transcription terminator for bacteriophage T7 RNA polymerase
   2568..3023    +  rep_origin     f1 ori (sequence partly withheld): f1 bacteriophage origin of replication; arrow indicates direction of (+) strand synthesis
   3138..3998    -  CDS            AmpR: β-lactamase; bla; confers resistance to ampicillin, carbenicillin, and related antibiotics
   3999..4091    -  promoter       AmpR promoter: bla
   4172..4760    +  rep_origin     ori: high-copy-number ColE1/pMB1/pBR322/pUC origin of replication
   4946..5085    -  misc_feature   bom: basis of mobility region from pBR322
   5187..5378    -  CDS            rop: Rop protein, which maintains plasmids at low copy number; rop
   5395..5775    +  CDS            YPB1_ECOLX: Protein predicted: Swiss-Prot protein existence level 4. From Escherichia coli.
   5837..5901    -  CDS            TcR (fragment): tetracycline efflux protein; tet; confers resistance to tetracycline
   5916..5937    -  protein_bind   CAP binding site: CAP binding activates transcription in the presence of cAMP. E. coli catabolite activator protein
   5950..7032    -  CDS            lacI: lac repressor; lacI; The lac repressor binds to the lac operator to inhibit transcription in E. coli. This inhibition can be relieved by adding lactose or isopropyl-β-D-thiogalactopyranoside (IPTG).
   7033..7110    -  promoter       lacI promoter: lacI
   7118..7397    -  CDS            TcR (fragment): tetracycline efflux protein; tet; confers resistance to tetracycline
   7423..2       +  promoter       T7 promoter (across the origin): promoter for bacteriophage T7 RNA polymerase
>Addgene plasmid #223756 | pETDuet1_BCL2L13(1-465aa)-THROMBIN-GST (I224A/L227A/W276A/I279A/I307A/V310A; deltaLIR1+3+4) | addgene full sequence | sequence record 448389 | Addgene NGS Result
GGGGAATTGTGAGCGGATAACAATTCCCCTCTAGAAATAATTTTGTTTAACTTTAAGAAGGAGATATACC
ATGGGCAGCAGCCATCACCATCATCACCACAGCCAGGATCCGAATTCGAGCTCGGCGCGCCTGCAGGTCG
ACAAGCTTGCGGCCGCATAATGCTTAAGTCGAACAGAAAGTAATCGTATTGTACACGGCCGCATAATCGA
AATTAATACGACTCACTATAGGGGAATTGTGAGCGGATAACAATTCCCCATCTTAGTATATTAGTTAAGT
ATAAGAAGGAGATATACATATGGCGTCCTCTTCTACTGTGCCTCTGGGATTTCACTATGAAACAAAGTAT
GTTGTTCTCAGCTACTTGGGACTCCTCTCTCAAGAGAAGCTGCAAGAGCAACATCTTTCCTCACCCCAAG
GGGTTCAACTAGATATAGCTTCACAATCTCTGGATCAAGAAATTTTATTAAAAGTTAAAACTGAAATTGA
AGAAGAGCTAAAATCTCTGGACAAAGAAATTTCTGAAGCCTTCACCAGCACAGGCTTTGACCGTCACACT
TCTCCAGTGTTCAGCCCTGCCAATCCAGAAAGCTCAATGGAAGACTGCTTGGCCCATCTTGGAGAAAAAG
TGTCCCAGGAACTGAAAGAGCCTCTCCATAAAGCATTGCAAATGCTCCTGAGCCAGCCAGTGACATATCA
GGCATTTCGGGAATGTACACTGGAGACCACAGTTCATGCCAGCGGCTGGAATAAGATTTTGGTGCCTCTG
GTTTTGCTACGACAAATGCTTTTGGAATTGACAAGACGTGGTCAAGAACCTTTGAGCGCACTGCTGCAGT
TTGGCGTGACATACCTGGAGGACTATTCGGCAGAGTACATCATTCAGCAAGGTGGCTGGGGCACTGTGTT
TAGTCTTGAGTCAGAGGAGGAGGAATACCCTGGAATCACTGCAGAAGATAGCAATGACGCTTACATCGCG
CCCAGCGACAACTCTGGACAAGTCAGTCCCCCAGAGTCTCCAACTGTGACCACTTCCTGGCAGTCTGAGA
GCTTACCTGTGTCACTGTCAGCTAGCCAGAGTTGGCACACAGAAAGCCTGCCAGTGTCACTAGGCCCTGA
GTCCGCGCAGCAGGCTGCAATGGATCCTGAAGAAGTGAAAAGCTTAGACAGCAACGGAGCTGGAGAGAAG
AGTGAGAACAACTCCTCTAATTCTGACGCTGTGCACGCGGAGAAAGAAGAGGTGCCCGAGGGCATGGAAG
AGGCTGCTGTGGCTTCTGTGGTCTTGCCAGCGCGGGAGCTGCAAGAGGCACTTCCTGAAGCCCCAGCTCC
CTTGCTTCCACATATCACTGCCACCTCCCTGCTGGGGACAAGGGAACCTGACACAGAAGTGATCACAGTT
GAGAAATCCAGCCCTGCTACATCTCTGTTTGTAGAACTTGATGAAGAAGAGGTGAAAGCAGCAACAACTG
AACCTACTGAAGTGGAGGAGGTGGTCCCCGCACTGGAACCCACAGAAACGCTGCTGAGTGAGAAGGAGAT
AAACGCAAGGGAAGAGAGCCTTGTGGAAGAGCTGTCCCCTGCCAGCGAGAAGAAGCCCGTGCCGCCGTCT
GAGGGCAAGTCTAGACTGTCCCCCGCCGGTGAGATGAAGCCCATGCCGCTGTCTGAGGGCAAGTCTATAC
TGCTGTTTGGAGGATCACTGGTTCCGCGTGGATCCGGCGGATCCCCTATACTAGGTTATTGGAAAATTAA
GGGCCTTGTGCAACCCACTCGACTTCTTTTGGAATATCTTGAAGAAAAATATGAAGAGCATTTGTATGAG
CGCGATGAAGGTGATAAATGGCGAAACAAAAAGTTTGAATTGGGTTTGGAGTTTCCCAATCTTCCTTATT
ATATTGATGGTGATGTTAAATTAACACAGTCTATGGCCATCATACGTTATATAGCTGACAAGCACAACAT
GTTGGGTGGTTGTCCAAAAGAGCGTGCAGAGATTTCAATGCTTGAAGGAGCGGTTTTGGATATTAGATAC
GGTGTTTCGAGAATTGCATATAGTAAAGACTTTGAAACTCTCAAAGTTGATTTTCTTAGCAAGCTACCTG
AAATGCTGAAAATGTTCGAAGATCGTTTATGTCATAAAACATATTTAAATGGTGATCATGTAACCCATCC
TGACTTCATGTTGTATGACGCTCTTGATGTTGTTTTATACATGGACCCAATGTGCCTGGATGCGTTCCCA
AAATTAGTTTGTTTTAAAAAACGTATTGAAGCTATCCCACAAATTGATAAGTACTTGAAATCCAGCAAGT
ATATAGCATGGCCTTTGCAGGGCTGGCAAGCCACGTTTGGTGGTGGCGACCATCCTCCAAAATAGCTCGA
GTCTGGTAAAGAAACCGCTGCTGCGAAATTTGAACGCCAGCACATGGACTCGTCTACTAGCGCAGCTTAA
TTAACCTAGGCTGCTGCCACCGCTGAGCAATAACTAGCATAACCCCTTGGGGCCTCTAAACGGGTCTTGA
GGGGTTTTTTGCTGAAAGGAGGAACTATATCCGGATTGGCGAATGGG
[124 nt withheld, positions 2568-2691]
C
[91 nt withheld, positions 2693-2783]
A
[49 nt withheld, positions 2785-2833]
CCTTTGACGTTGGAGTCCACGTTCTTT
[37 nt withheld, positions 2861-2897]
ACCCTATCTCGGTCTATTCTTTTGATTTATAAGGGATTTTGCCGATTTCGGCCTATTGGTTAAAAAATGA
GCTGATTTAACAAAAATTTAACGCGAATTTTAACAAAATATTAACGTTTACAATTTCTGGCGGCACGATG
GCATGAGATTATCAAAAAGGATCTTCACCTAGATCCTTTTAAATTAAAAATGAAGTTTTAAATCAATCTA
AAGTATATATGAGTAAACTTGGTCTGACAGTTACCAATGCTTAATCAGTGAGGCACCTATCTCAGCGATC
TGTCTATTTCGTTCATCCATAGTTGCCTGACTCCCCGTCGTGTAGATAACTACGATACGGGAGGGCTTAC
CATCTGGCCCCAGTGCTGCAATGATACCGCGAGACCCACGCTCACCGGCTCCAGATTTATCAGCAATAAA
CCAGCCAGCCGGAAGGGCCGAGCGCAGAAGTGGTCCTGCAACTTTATCCGCCTCCATCCAGTCTATTAAT
TGTTGCCGGGAAGCTAGAGTAAGTAGTTCGCCAGTTAATAGTTTGCGCAACGTTGTTGCCATTGCTACAG
GCATCGTGGTGTCACGCTCGTCGTTTGGTATGGCTTCATTCAGCTCCGGTTCCCAACGATCAAGGCGAGT
TACATGATCCCCCATGTTGTGCAAAAAAGCGGTTAGCTCCTTCGGTCCTCCGATCGTTGTCAGAAGTAAG
TTGGCCGCAGTGTTATCACTCATGGTTATGGCAGCACTGCATAATTCTCTTACTGTCATGCCATCCGTAA
GATGCTTTTCTGTGACTGGTGAGTACTCAACCAAGTCATTCTGAGAATAGTGTATGCGGCGACCGAGTTG
CTCTTGCCCGGCGTCAATACGGGATAATACCGCGCCACATAGCAGAACTTTAAAAGTGCTCATCATTGGA
AAACGTTCTTCGGGGCGAAAACTCTCAAGGATCTTACCGCTGTTGAGATCCAGTTCGATGTAACCCACTC
GTGCACCCAACTGATCTTCAGCATCTTTTACTTTCACCAGCGTTTCTGGGTGAGCAAAAACAGGAAGGCA
AAATGCCGCAAAAAAGGGAATAAGGGCGACACGGAAATGTTGAATACTCATACTCTTCCTTTTTCAATCA
TGATTGAAGCATTTATCAGGGTTATTGTCTCATGAGCGGATACATATTTGAATGTATTTAGAAAAATAAA
CAAATAGGTCATGACCAAAATCCCTTAACGTGAGTTTTCGTTCCACTGAGCGTCAGACCCCGTAGAAAAG
ATCAAAGGATCTTCTTGAGATCCTTTTTTTCTGCGCGTAATCTGCTGCTTGCAAACAAAAAAACCACCGC
TACCAGCGGTGGTTTGTTTGCCGGATCAAGAGCTACCAACTCTTTTTCCGAAGGTAACTGGCTTCAGCAG
AGCGCAGATACCAAATACTGTCCTTCTAGTGTAGCCGTAGTTAGGCCACCACTTCAAGAACTCTGTAGCA
CCGCCTACATACCTCGCTCTGCTAATCCTGTTACCAGTGGCTGCTGCCAGTGGCTATAAGTCGTGTCTTA
CCGGGTTGGACTCAAGACGATAGTTACCGGATAAGGCGCAGCGGTCGGGCTGAACGGGGGGTTCGTGCAC
ACAGCCCAGCTTGGAGCGAACGACCTACACCGAACTGAGATACCTACAGCGTGAGCTATGAGAAAGCGCC
ACGCTTCCCGAAGGGAGAAAGGCGGACAGGTATCCGGTAAGCGGCAGGGTCGGAACAGGAGAGCGCACGA
GGGAGCTTCCAGGGGGAAACGCCTGGTATCTTTATAGTCCTGTCGGGTTTCGCCACCTCTGACTTGAGCG
TCGATTTTTGTGATGCTCGTCAGGGGGGCGGAGCCTATGGAAAAACGCCAGCAACGCGGCCTTTTTACGG
TTCCTGGCCTTTTGCTGGCCTTTTGCTCACATGTTCTTTCCTGCGTTATCCCCTGATTCTGTGGATAACC
GTATTACCGCCTTTGAGTGAGCTGATACCGCTCGCCGCAGCCGAACGACCGAGCGCAGCGAGTCAGTGAG
CGAGGAAGCGGAAGAGCGCCTGATGCGGTATTTTCTCCTTACGCATCTGTGCGGTATTTCACACCGCAAT
GGTGCACTCTCAGTACAATCTGCTCTGATGCCGCATAGTTAAGCCAGTATACACTCCGCTATCGCTACGT
GACTGGGTCATGGCTGCGCCCCGACACCCGCCAACACCCGCTGACGCGCCCTGACGGGCTTGTCTGCTCC
CGGCATCCGCTTACAGACAAGCTGTGACCGTCTCCGGGAGCTGCATGTGTCAGAGGTTTTCACCGTCATC
ACCGAAACGCGCGAGGCAGCTGCGGTAAAGCTCATCAGCGTGGTCGTGAAGCGATTCACAGATGTCTGCC
TGTTCATCCGCGTCCAGCTCGTTGAGTTTCTCCAGAAGCGTTAATGTCTGGCTTCTGATAAAGCGGGCCA
TGTTAAGGGCGGTTTTTTCCTGTTTGGTCACTGATGCCTCCGTGTAAGGGGGATTTCTGTTCATGGGGGT
AATGATACCGATGAAACGAGAGAGGATGCTCACGATACGGGTTACTGATGATGAACATGCCCGGTTACTG
GAACGTTGTGAGGGTAAACAACTGGCGGTATGGATGCGGCGGGACCAGAGAAAAATCACTCAGGGTCAAT
GCCAGCGCTTCGTTAATACAGATGTAGGTGTTCCACAGGGTAGCCAGCAGCATCCTGCGATGCAGATCCG
GAACATAATGGTGCAGGGCGCTGACTTCCGCGTTTCCAGACTTTACGAAACACGGAAACCGAAGACCATT
CATGTTGTTGCTCAGGTCGCAGACGTTTTGCAGCAGCAGTCGCTTCACGTTCGCTCGCGTATCGGTGATT
CATTCTGCTAACCAGTAAGGCAACCCCGCCAGCCTAGCCGGGTCCTCAACGACAGGAGCACGATCATGCT
AGTCATGCCCCGCGCCCACCGGAAGGAGCTGACTGGGTTGAAGGCTCTCAAGGGCATCGGTCGAGATCCC
GGTGCCTAATGAGTGAGCTAACTTACATTAATTGCGTTGCGCTCACTGCCCGCTTTCCAGTCGGGAAACC
TGTCGTGCCAGCTGCATTAATGAATCGGCCAACGCGCGGGGAGAGGCGGTTTGCGTATTGGGCGCCAGGG
TGGTTTTTCTTTTCACCAGTGAGACGGGCAACAGCTGATTGCCCTTCACCGCCTGGCCCTGAGAGAGTTG
CAGCAAGCGGTCCACGCTGGTTTGCCCCAGCAGGCGAAAATCCTGTTTGATGGTGGTTAACGGCGGGATA
TAACATGAGCTGTCTTCGGTATCGTCGTATCCCACTACCGAGATGTCCGCACCAACGCGCAGCCCGGACT
CGGTAATGGCGCGCATTGCGCCCAGCGCCATCTGATCGTTGGCAACCAGCATCGCAGTGGGAACGATGCC
CTCATTCAGCATTTGCATGGTTTGTTGAAAACCGGACATGGCACTCCAGTCGCCTTCCCGTTCCGCTATC
GGCTGAATTTGATTGCGAGTGAGATATTTATGCCAGCCAGCCAGACGCAGACGCGCCGAGACAGAACTTA
ATGGGCCCGCTAACAGCGCGATTTGCTGGTGACCCAATGCGACCAGATGCTCCACGCCCAGTCGCGTACC
GTCTTCATGGGAGAAAATAATACTGTTGATGGGTGTCTGGTCAGAGACATCAAGAAATAACGCCGGAACA
TTAGTGCAGGCAGCTTCCACAGCAATGGCATCCTGGTCATCCAGCGGATAGTTAATGATCAGCCCACTGA
CGCGTTGCGCGAGAAGATTGTGCACCGCCGCTTTACAGGCTTCGACGCCGCTTCGTTCTACCATCGACAC
CACCACGCTGGCACCCAGTTGATCGGCGCGAGATTTAATCGCCGCGACAATTTGCGACGGCGCGTGCAGG
GCCAGACTGGAGGTGGCAACGCCAATCAGCAACGACTGTTTGCCCGCCAGTTGTTGTGCCACGCGGTTGG
GAATGTAATTCAGCTCCGCCATCGCCGCTTCCACTTTTTCCCGCGTTTTCGCAGAAACGTGGCTGGCCTG
GTTCACCACGCGGGAAACGGTCTGATAAGAGACACCGGCATACTCTGCGACATCGTATAACGTTACTGGT
TTCACATTCACCACCCTGAATTGACTCTCTTCCGGGCGCTATCATGCCATACCGCGAAAGGTTTTGCGCC
ATTCGATGGTGTCCGGGATCTCGACGCTCTCCCTTATGCGACTCCTGCATTAGGAAGCAGCCCAGTAGTA
GGTTGAGGCCGTTGAGCACCGCCGCCGCAAGGAATGGTGCATGCAAGGAGATGGCGCCCAACAGTCCCCC
GGCCACGGGGCCTGCCACCATACCCACGCCGAAACAAGCGCTCATGAGCCCGAAGTGGCGAGCCCGATCT
TCCCCATCGGTGATGTCGGCGATATAGGCGCCAGCAACCGCACCTGTGGCGCCGGTGATGCCGGCCACGA
TGCGTCCGGCGTAGAGGATCGAGATCGATCTCGATCCCGCGAAATTAATACGACTCACTATA
